Addgene plasmid #112071: pORFE0002
Purpose: AtCAS9 nickase D10A module CDS1
Depositing lab: Christian Chevalier. Depositing organization: INRAE Centre de Recherche de Bordeaux.
Backbone
  Vector backbone: pICH41308
  Vector type: Plant Expression, CRISPR
Growth in bacteria
  Bacterial resistance: Spectinomycin, 50 μg/mL
  Growth temperature: 37°C
  Growth strain: DH5alpha
  Copy number: High Copy
Gene/Insert
  Gene/Insert name: AtCAS9 nickase D10A
  Insert size (bp): 4140
  Mutation: Plant codon optimized nCas9 D10A S. pyogenes
  Cloning method: Restriction Enzyme; 5′ cloning site BpiI (destroyed during cloning); 3′ cloning site BpiI (destroyed during cloning)
  Sequencing primers: 5′ CGTTATCCCCTGATTCTGTGGATAAC; 3′ GTCTCATGAGCGGATACATATTTGAATG
Terms and licenses: Academic/Nonprofit Terms; Industry Terms: Not Available to Industry
Depositor comments: BsaI and BbsI sites have been removed from the sequence by site-directed mutagenesis, however the amino acid sequence is as in the original AtCas9 pDe-CAS9-D10A vector from H. Puchta lab.
How to cite: pORFE0002 was a gift from Christian Chevalier (Addgene plasmid # 112071 ; http://n2t.net/addgene:112071 ; RRID:Addgene_112071)
