[The description below was written by a language model from this plasmid's Addgene catalogue record and pLannotate feature annotations shown in this document.]
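Description:
pORFE0002 is a modular cloning part plasmid built on the pICH41308 backbone, catalogued as a plant expression and CRISPR vector and described as a "CDS1" module. It carries only a coding sequence and is meant to be combined with other parts. It is not a complete expression unit: neither feature table shows a plant promoter or terminator flanking the insert, so these must be supplied by other modules during assembly. The plasmid is maintained in E. coli at high copy through a ColE1/pUC-type origin. Selection is with spectinomycin, conferred by an aadA gene lying downstream of a bla-type (AmpR) promoter. The short integrase, gentamicin acetyltransferase and lacI fragments in the annotation appear to be remnants of the resistance cassette and backbone rather than functional genes.

The insert of about 4.1 kb is AtCas9 nickase, a plant codon-optimized Streptococcus pyogenes Cas9 carrying the D10A substitution. This change inactivates the RuvC nuclease domain, so the enzyme cuts only one DNA strand. The insert was introduced through BpiI sites that were destroyed during cloning. The depositor notes that internal BsaI and BbsI sites were removed by site-directed mutagenesis without changing the amino acid sequence relative to the original D10A plant vector. Removing these sites makes the coding sequence compatible with Type IIS restriction enzyme-based (Golden Gate style) assembly.

The depositor and sequencing-derived records differ by two nucleotides in length and start at different positions on the circle, but they show the same seven features in the same order. The module is suited to building plant transcription units for nickase-based genome editing, such as paired-nick strategies, although the record does not name a specific application.
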