Features (pLannotate 1.2.2; 7 found; start..end, strand, type, name):
    110..214     +  promoter       AmpR promoter: bla
    205..285     -  CDS            int (fragment): INT2_ECOLX - Protein inferred from homology: Swiss-Prot protein existence level 3. Putative integrase believed to be involved in the insertion of antibiotic resistance genes into plasmids and transposons. From Escherichia coli.
    371..427     +  CDS            GmR (fragment): gentamycin acetyltransferase; aacC1; confers resistance to gentamycin
    434..1222    +  CDS            aadA: S3AD_ECOLX - Experimental evidence at protein level: Swiss-Prot protein existence level 1. Mediates bacterial resistance to the antibiotics streptomycin and spectinomycin. From Escherichia coli.
   1396..1984    +  rep_origin     ori: high-copy-number ColE1/pMB1/pBR322/pUC origin of replication
   2167..2216    +  CDS            lacI (fragment): lac repressor; lacI; The lac repressor binds to the lac operator to inhibit transcription in E. coli. This inhibition can be relieved by adding lactose or isopropyl-β-D-thiogalactopyranoside (IPTG).
   2233..6336    +  CDS            cas9: CAS9_STRP1 - Also known as csn1 From Streptococcus pyogenes serotype M1.
>Addgene plasmid #112071 | pORFE0002 | depositor full sequence | sequence record 210901 | Full Sequence
GTGGCTCTTCAGTGGACGAAAGGGCCTCGTGATACGCCTATTTTTATAGGTTAATGTCATGATAATAATG
GTTTCTTAGACGTCAGGTGGCACTTTTCGGGGAAATGTGCGCGGAACCCCTATTTGTTTATTTTTCTAAA
TACATTCAAATATGTATCCGCTCATGAGACAATAACCCTGATAAATGCTTCAATAATATTGAAAAAGGAA
GAGTATGCGCTCACGCAACTGGTCCAGAACCTTGACCGAACGCAGCGGTGGTAACGGCGCAGTGGCGGTT
TTCATGGCTTGTTATGACTGTTTTTTTGGGGTACAGTCTATGCCTCGGGCATCCAAGCAGCAAGCGCGTT
ACGCCGTGGGTCGATGTTTGATGTTATGGAGCAGCAACGATGTTACGCAGCAGGGCAGTCGCCCTAAAAC
AAAGTTAAACATCATGAGGGAAGCGGTGATCGCCGAAGTATCGACTCAACTATCAGAGGTAGTTGGCGTC
ATCGAGCGCCATCTCGAACCGACGTTGCTGGCCGTACATTTGTACGGCTCCGCAGTGGATGGCGGCCTGA
AGCCACACAGCGATATTGATTTGCTGGTTACGGTGACCGTAAGGCTTGATGAAACAACGCGGCGAGCTTT
GATCAACGACCTTTTGGAAACTTCGGCTTCCCCTGGAGAGAGCGAGATTCTCCGCGCTGTAGAAGTCACC
ATTGTTGTGCACGACGACATCATTCCGTGGCGTTATCCAGCTAAGCGCGAACTGCAATTTGGAGAATGGC
AGCGCAATGACATTCTTGCAGGTATCTTCGAGCCAGCCACGATCGACATTGATCTGGCTATCTTGCTGAC
AAAAGCAAGAGAACATAGCGTTGCCTTGGTAGGTCCAGCGGCGGAGGAACTCTTTGATCCGGTTCCTGAA
CAGGATCTATTTGAGGCGCTAAATGAAACCTTAACGCTATGGAACTCGCCGCCCGACTGGGCTGGCGATG
AGCGAAATGTAGTGCTTACGTTGTCCCGCATTTGGTACAGCGCAGTAACCGGCAAAATCGCGCCGAAGGA
TGTCGCTGCCGACTGGGCAATGGAGCGCCTGCCGGCCCAGTATCAGCCCGTCATACTTGAAGCTAGACAG
GCTTATCTTGGACAAGAAGAAGATCGCTTGGCCTCGCGCGCAGATCAGTTGGAAGAATTTGTCCATTACG
TAAAAGGCGAGATCACCAAGGTAGTCGGCAAATAACTGTCAGACCAAGTTTACTCATATATACTTTAGAT
TGATTTAAAACTTCATTTTTAATTTAAAAGGATCTAGGTGAAGATCCTTTTTGATAATCTCATGACCAAA
ATCCCTTAACGTGAGTTTTCGTTCCACTGAGCGTCAGACCCCGTAGAAAAGATCAAAGGATCTTCTTGAG
ATCCTTTTTTTCTGCGCGTAATCTGCTGCTTGCAAACAAAAAAACCACCGCTACCAGCGGTGGTTTGTTT
GCCGGATCAAGAGCTACCAACTCTTTTTCCGAAGGTAACTGGCTTCAGCAGAGCGCAGATACCAAATACT
GTCCTTCTAGTGTAGCCGTAGTTAGGCCACCACTTCAAGAACTCTGTAGCACCGCCTACATACCTCGCTC
TGCTAATCCTGTTACCAGTGGCTGCTGCCAGTGGCGATAAGTCGTGTCTTACCGGGTTGGACTCAAGACG
ATAGTTACCGGATAAGGCGCAGCGGTCGGGCTGAACGGGGGGTTCGTGCACACAGCCCAGCTTGGAGCGA
ACGACCTACACCGAACTGAGATACCTACAGCGTGAGCTATGAGAAAGCGCCACGCTTCCCGAAGGGAGAA
AGGCGGACAGGTATCCGGTAAGCGGCAGGGTCGGAACAGGAGAGCGCACGAGGGAGCTTCCAGGGGGAAA
CGCCTGGTATCTTTATAGTCCTGTCGGGTTTCGCCACCTCTGACTTGAGCGTCGATTTTTGTGATGCTCG
TCAGGGGGGCGGAGCCTATGGAAAAACGCCAGCAACGCGGCCTTTTTACGGTTCCTGGCCTTTTGCTGGC
CTTTTGCTCACATGTTCTTTCCTGCGTTATCCCCTGATTCTGTGGATAACCGTATTACCGCCTTTGAGTG
AGCTGATACCGCTCGCCGCAGCCGAACGACCGAGCGCAGCGAGTCAGTGAGCGAGGAAGCGGAAGAGCGC
CCAATACGCAAACCGCCTCTCCCCGCGCGTTGGCCGATTCATTAATCACTCTGTGGTCTCAAATGGATAA
GAAGTACTCTATCGGACTCGCTATCGGAACTAACTCTGTGGGATGGGCTGTGATCACCGATGAGTACAAG
GTGCCATCTAAGAAGTTCAAGGTTCTCGGAAACACCGATAGGCACTCTATCAAGAAAAACCTTATCGGTG
CTCTCCTCTTCGATTCTGGTGAAACTGCTGAGGCTACCAGACTCAAGAGAACCGCTAGAAGAAGGTACAC
CAGAAGAAAGAACAGGATCTGCTACCTCCAAGAGATCTTCTCTAACGAGATGGCTAAAGTGGATGATTCA
TTCTTCCACAGGCTCGAAGAGTCATTCCTCGTGGAAGAAGATAAGAAGCACGAGAGGCACCCTATCTTCG
GAAACATCGTTGATGAGGTGGCATACCACGAGAAGTACCCTACTATCTACCACCTCAGAAAGAAGCTCGT
TGATTCTACTGATAAGGCTGATCTCAGGCTCATCTACCTCGCTCTCGCTCACATGATCAAGTTCAGAGGA
CACTTCCTCATCGAGGGTGATCTCAACCCTGATAACTCTGATGTGGATAAGTTGTTCATCCAGCTCGTGC
AGACCTACAACCAGCTTTTCGAAGAGAACCCTATCAACGCTTCAGGTGTGGATGCTAAGGCTATCCTCTC
TGCTAGGCTCTCTAAGTCAAGAAGGCTTGAGAACCTCATTGCTCAGCTCCCTGGTGAGAAGAAGAACGGA
CTTTTCGGAAACTTGATCGCTCTCTCTCTCGGACTCACCCCTAACTTCAAGTCTAACTTCGATCTCGCTG
AGGATGCAAAGCTCCAGCTCTCAAAGGATACCTACGATGATGATCTCGATAACCTCCTCGCTCAGATCGG
AGATCAGTACGCTGATTTGTTCCTCGCTGCTAAGAACCTCTCTGATGCTATCCTCCTCAGTGATATCCTC
AGAGTGAACACCGAGATCACCAAGGCTCCACTCTCAGCTTCTATGATCAAGAGATACGATGAGCACCACC
AGGATCTCACACTTCTCAAGGCTCTTGTTAGACAGCAGCTCCCAGAGAAGTACAAAGAGATTTTCTTCGA
TCAGTCTAAGAACGGATACGCTGGTTACATCGATGGTGGTGCATCTCAAGAAGAGTTCTACAAGTTCATC
AAGCCTATCCTCGAGAAGATGGATGGAACCGAGGAACTCCTCGTGAAGCTCAATAGAGAGGATCTTCTCA
GAAAGCAGAGGACCTTCGATAACGGATCTATCCCTCATCAGATCCACCTCGGAGAGTTGCACGCTATCCT
TAGAAGGCAAGAGGATTTCTACCCATTCCTCAAGGATAACAGGGAAAAGATTGAGAAGATTCTCACCTTC
AGAATCCCTTACTACGTGGGACCTCTCGCTAGAGGAAACTCAAGATTCGCTTGGATGACCAGAAAGTCTG
AGGAAACCATCACCCCTTGGAACTTCGAAGAGGTGGTGGATAAGGGTGCTAGTGCTCAGTCTTTCATCGA
GAGGATGACCAACTTCGATAAGAACCTTCCAAACGAGAAGGTGCTCCCTAAGCACTCTTTGCTCTACGAG
TACTTCACCGTGTACAACGAGTTGACCAAGGTTAAGTACGTGACCGAGGGAATGAGGAAGCCTGCTTTTT
TGTCAGGTGAGCAAAAGAAGGCTATCGTTGATCTCTTGTTCAAGACCAACAGAAAGGTGACCGTGAAGCA
GCTCAAAGAGGATTACTTCAAGAAAATCGAGTGCTTCGATTCAGTTGAGATTTCTGGTGTTGAGGATAGG
TTCAACGCATCTCTCGGAACCTACCACGATCTCCTCAAGATCATTAAGGATAAGGATTTCTTGGATAACG
AGGAAAACGAGGATATCTTGGAGGATATCGTTCTTACCCTCACCCTCTTTGAAGATAGAGAGATGATTGA
AGAAAGGCTCAAGACCTACGCTCATCTCTTCGATGATAAGGTGATGAAGCAGTTGAAGAGAAGAAGATAC
ACTGGTTGGGGAAGGCTCTCAAGAAAGCTCATTAACGGAATCAGGGATAAGCAGTCTGGAAAGACAATCC
TTGATTTCCTCAAGTCTGATGGATTCGCTAACAGAAACTTCATGCAGCTCATCCACGATGATTCTCTCAC
CTTTAAAGAGGATATCCAGAAGGCTCAGGTTTCAGGACAGGGTGATAGTCTCCATGAGCATATCGCTAAC
CTCGCTGGATCTCCTGCAATCAAGAAGGGAATCCTCCAGACTGTGAAGGTTGTGGATGAGTTGGTGAAGG
TGATGGGAAGGCATAAGCCTGAGAACATCGTGATCGAAATGGCTAGAGAGAACCAGACCACTCAGAAGGG
ACAGAAGAACTCTAGGGAAAGGATGAAGAGGATCGAGGAAGGTATCAAAGAGCTTGGATCTCAGATCCTC
AAAGAGCACCCTGTTGAGAACACTCAGCTCCAGAATGAGAAGCTCTACCTCTACTACCTCCAGAACGGAA
GGGATATGTATGTGGATCAAGAGTTGGATATCAACAGGCTCTCTGATTACGATGTTGATCATATCGTGCC
ACAGTCATTCTTGAAGGATGATTCTATCGATAACAAGGTGCTCACCAGGTCTGATAAGAACAGGGGTAAG
AGTGATAACGTGCCAAGTGAAGAGGTTGTGAAGAAAATGAAGAACTATTGGAGGCAGCTCCTCAACGCTA
AGCTCATCACTCAGAGAAAGTTCGATAACTTGACTAAGGCTGAGAGGGGAGGACTCTCTGAATTGGATAA
GGCAGGATTCATCAAGAGGCAGCTTGTGGAAACCAGGCAGATCACTAAGCACGTTGCACAGATCCTCGAT
TCTAGGATGAACACCAAGTACGATGAGAACGATAAGTTGATCAGGGAAGTGAAGGTTATCACCCTCAAGT
CAAAGCTCGTGTCTGATTTCAGAAAGGATTTCCAATTCTACAAGGTGAGGGAAATCAACAACTACCACCA
CGCTCACGATGCTTACCTTAACGCTGTTGTTGGAACCGCTCTCATCAAGAAGTATCCTAAGCTCGAGTCA
GAGTTCGTGTACGGTGATTACAAGGTGTACGATGTGAGGAAGATGATCGCTAAGTCTGAGCAAGAGATCG
GAAAGGCTACCGCTAAGTATTTCTTCTACTCTAACATCATGAATTTCTTCAAGACCGAGATTACCCTCGC
TAACGGTGAGATCAGAAAGAGGCCACTCATCGAGACAAACGGTGAAACAGGTGAGATCGTGTGGGATAAG
GGAAGGGATTTCGCTACCGTTAGAAAGGTGCTCTCTATGCCACAGGTGAACATCGTTAAGAAAACCGAGG
TGCAGACCGGTGGATTCTCTAAAGAGTCTATCCTCCCTAAGAGGAACTCTGATAAGCTCATTGCTAGGAA
GAAGGATTGGGACCCTAAGAAATACGGTGGTTTCGATTCTCCTACCGTGGCTTACTCTGTTCTCGTTGTG
GCTAAGGTTGAGAAGGGAAAGAGTAAGAAGCTCAAGTCTGTTAAGGAACTTCTCGGAATCACTATCATGG
AAAGGTCATCTTTCGAGAAGAACCCAATCGATTTCCTCGAGGCTAAGGGATACAAAGAGGTTAAGAAGGA
TCTCATCATCAAGCTCCCAAAGTACTCACTCTTCGAACTCGAGAACGGTAGAAAGAGGATGCTCGCTTCT
GCTGGTGAGCTTCAAAAGGGAAACGAGCTTGCTCTCCCATCTAAGTACGTTAACTTTCTTTACCTCGCTT
CTCACTACGAGAAGTTGAAGGGATCTCCAGAAGATAACGAGCAGAAGCAACTTTTCGTTGAGCAGCACAA
GCACTACTTGGATGAGATCATCGAGCAGATCTCTGAGTTCTCTAAAAGGGTGATCCTCGCTGATGCAAAC
CTCGATAAGGTGTTGTCTGCTTACAACAAGCACAGAGATAAGCCTATCAGGGAACAGGCAGAGAACATCA
TCCATCTCTTCACCCTTACCAACCTCGGTGCTCCTGCTGCTTTCAAGTACTTCGATACAACCATCGATAG
GAAGAGATACACCTCTACCAAAGAAGTGCTCGATGCTACCCTCATCCATCAGTCTATCACTGGACTCTAC
GAGACTAGGATCGATCTCTCACAGCTCGGTGGTGATTCAAGGGCTGATCCTAAGAAGAAGAGGAAGGTTT
GAGCTTTGAGACCACGAA
