Features (pLannotate 1.2.2; 7 found; start..end, strand, type, name):
      1..4104    +  CDS            cas9: CAS9_STRP1 - Also known as csn1 From Streptococcus pyogenes serotype M1.
   4266..4370    +  promoter       AmpR promoter: bla
   4361..4441    -  CDS            int (fragment): INT2_ECOLX - Protein inferred from homology: Swiss-Prot protein existence level 3. Putative integrase believed to be involved in the insertion of antibiotic resistance genes into plasmids and transposons. From Escherichia coli.
   4529..4585    +  CDS            GmR (fragment): gentamycin acetyltransferase; aacC1; confers resistance to gentamycin
   4592..5380    +  CDS            aadA: S3AD_ECOLX - Experimental evidence at protein level: Swiss-Prot protein existence level 1. Mediates bacterial resistance to the antibiotics streptomycin and spectinomycin. From Escherichia coli.
   5554..6142    +  rep_origin     ori: high-copy-number ColE1/pMB1/pBR322/pUC origin of replication
   6325..6374    +  CDS            lacI (fragment): lac repressor; lacI; The lac repressor binds to the lac operator to inhibit transcription in E. coli. This inhibition can be relieved by adding lactose or isopropyl-β-D-thiogalactopyranoside (IPTG).
>Addgene plasmid #112071 | pORFE0002 | addgene full sequence | sequence record 217629 | Addgene NGS Result
ATGGATAAGAAGTACTCTATCGGACTCGCTATCGGAACTAACTCTGTGGGATGGGCTGTGATCACCGATG
AGTACAAGGTGCCATCTAAGAAGTTCAAGGTTCTCGGAAACACCGATAGGCACTCTATCAAGAAAAACCT
TATCGGTGCTCTCCTCTTCGATTCTGGTGAAACTGCTGAGGCTACCAGACTCAAGAGAACCGCTAGAAGA
AGGTACACCAGAAGAAAGAACAGGATCTGCTACCTCCAAGAGATCTTCTCTAACGAGATGGCTAAAGTGG
ATGATTCATTCTTCCACAGGCTCGAAGAGTCATTCCTCGTGGAAGAAGATAAGAAGCACGAGAGGCACCC
TATCTTCGGAAACATCGTTGATGAGGTGGCATACCACGAGAAGTACCCTACTATCTACCACCTCAGAAAG
AAGCTCGTTGATTCTACTGATAAGGCTGATCTCAGGCTCATCTACCTCGCTCTCGCTCACATGATCAAGT
TCAGAGGACACTTCCTCATCGAGGGTGATCTCAACCCTGATAACTCTGATGTGGATAAGTTGTTCATCCA
GCTCGTGCAGACCTACAACCAGCTTTTCGAAGAGAACCCTATCAACGCTTCAGGTGTGGATGCTAAGGCT
ATCCTCTCTGCTAGGCTCTCTAAGTCAAGAAGGCTTGAGAACCTCATTGCTCAGCTCCCTGGTGAGAAGA
AGAACGGACTTTTCGGAAACTTGATCGCTCTCTCTCTCGGACTCACCCCTAACTTCAAGTCTAACTTCGA
TCTCGCTGAGGATGCAAAGCTCCAGCTCTCAAAGGATACCTACGATGATGATCTCGATAACCTCCTCGCT
CAGATCGGAGATCAGTACGCTGATTTGTTCCTCGCTGCTAAGAACCTCTCTGATGCTATCCTCCTCAGTG
ATATCCTCAGAGTGAACACCGAGATCACCAAGGCTCCACTCTCAGCTTCTATGATCAAGAGATACGATGA
GCACCACCAGGATCTCACACTTCTCAAGGCTCTTGTTAGACAGCAGCTCCCAGAGAAGTACAAAGAGATT
TTCTTCGATCAGTCTAAGAACGGATACGCTGGTTACATCGATGGTGGTGCATCTCAAGAAGAGTTCTACA
AGTTCATCAAGCCTATCCTCGAGAAGATGGATGGAACCGAGGAACTCCTCGTGAAGCTCAATAGAGAGGA
TCTTCTCAGAAAGCAGAGGACCTTCGATAACGGATCTATCCCTCATCAGATCCACCTCGGAGAGTTGCAC
GCTATCCTTAGAAGGCAAGAGGATTTCTACCCATTCCTCAAGGATAACAGGGAAAAGATTGAGAAGATTC
TCACCTTCAGAATCCCTTACTACGTGGGACCTCTCGCTAGAGGAAACTCAAGATTCGCTTGGATGACCAG
AAAGTCTGAGGAAACCATCACCCCTTGGAACTTCGAAGAGGTGGTGGATAAGGGTGCTAGTGCTCAGTCT
TTCATCGAGAGGATGACCAACTTCGATAAGAACCTTCCAAACGAGAAGGTGCTCCCTAAGCACTCTTTGC
TCTACGAGTACTTCACCGTGTACAACGAGTTGACCAAGGTTAAGTACGTGACCGAGGGAATGAGGAAGCC
TGCTTTTTTGTCAGGTGAGCAAAAGAAGGCTATCGTTGATCTCTTGTTCAAGACCAACAGAAAGGTGACC
GTGAAGCAGCTCAAAGAGGATTACTTCAAGAAAATCGAGTGCTTCGATTCAGTTGAGATTTCTGGTGTTG
AGGATAGGTTCAACGCATCTCTCGGAACCTACCACGATCTCCTCAAGATCATTAAGGATAAGGATTTCTT
GGATAACGAGGAAAACGAGGATATCTTGGAGGATATCGTTCTTACCCTCACCCTCTTTGAAGATAGAGAG
ATGATTGAAGAAAGGCTCAAGACCTACGCTCATCTCTTCGATGATAAGGTGATGAAGCAGTTGAAGAGAA
GAAGATACACTGGTTGGGGAAGGCTCTCAAGAAAGCTCATTAACGGAATCAGGGATAAGCAGTCTGGAAA
GACAATCCTTGATTTCCTCAAGTCTGATGGATTCGCTAACAGAAACTTCATGCAGCTCATCCACGATGAT
TCTCTCACCTTTAAAGAGGATATCCAGAAGGCTCAGGTTTCAGGACAGGGTGATAGTCTCCATGAGCATA
TCGCTAACCTCGCTGGATCTCCTGCAATCAAGAAGGGAATCCTCCAGACTGTGAAGGTTGTGGATGAGTT
GGTGAAGGTGATGGGAAGGCATAAGCCTGAGAACATCGTGATCGAAATGGCTAGAGAGAACCAGACCACT
CAGAAGGGACAGAAGAACTCTAGGGAAAGGATGAAGAGGATCGAGGAAGGTATCAAAGAGCTTGGATCTC
AGATCCTCAAAGAGCACCCTGTTGAGAACACTCAGCTCCAGAATGAGAAGCTCTACCTCTACTACCTCCA
GAACGGAAGGGATATGTATGTGGATCAAGAGTTGGATATCAACAGGCTCTCTGATTACGATGTTGATCAT
ATCGTGCCACAGTCATTCTTGAAGGATGATTCTATCGATAACAAGGTGCTCACCAGGTCTGATAAGAACA
GGGGTAAGAGTGATAACGTGCCAAGTGAAGAGGTTGTGAAGAAAATGAAGAACTATTGGAGGCAGCTCCT
CAACGCTAAGCTCATCACTCAGAGAAAGTTCGATAACTTGACTAAGGCTGAGAGGGGAGGACTCTCTGAA
TTGGATAAGGCAGGATTCATCAAGAGGCAGCTTGTGGAAACCAGGCAGATCACTAAGCACGTTGCACAGA
TCCTCGATTCTAGGATGAACACCAAGTACGATGAGAACGATAAGTTGATCAGGGAAGTGAAGGTTATCAC
CCTCAAGTCAAAGCTCGTGTCTGATTTCAGAAAGGATTTCCAATTCTACAAGGTGAGGGAAATCAACAAC
TACCACCACGCTCACGATGCTTACCTTAACGCTGTTGTTGGAACCGCTCTCATCAAGAAGTATCCTAAGC
TCGAGTCAGAGTTCGTGTACGGTGATTACAAGGTGTACGATGTGAGGAAGATGATCGCTAAGTCTGAGCA
AGAGATCGGAAAGGCTACCGCTAAGTATTTCTTCTACTCTAACATCATGAATTTCTTCAAGACCGAGATT
ACCCTCGCTAACGGTGAGATCAGAAAGAGGCCACTCATCGAGACAAACGGTGAAACAGGTGAGATCGTGT
GGGATAAGGGAAGGGATTTCGCTACCGTTAGAAAGGTGCTCTCTATGCCACAGGTGAACATCGTTAAGAA
AACCGAGGTGCAGACCGGTGGATTCTCTAAAGAGTCTATCCTCCCTAAGAGGAACTCTGATAAGCTCATT
GCTAGGAAGAAGGATTGGGACCCTAAGAAATACGGTGGTTTCGATTCTCCTACCGTGGCTTACTCTGTTC
TCGTTGTGGCTAAGGTTGAGAAGGGAAAGAGTAAGAAGCTCAAGTCTGTTAAGGAACTTCTCGGAATCAC
TATCATGGAAAGGTCATCTTTCGAGAAGAACCCAATCGATTTCCTCGAGGCTAAGGGATACAAAGAGGTT
AAGAAGGATCTCATCATCAAGCTCCCAAAGTACTCACTCTTCGAACTCGAGAACGGTAGAAAGAGGATGC
TCGCTTCTGCTGGTGAGCTTCAAAAGGGAAACGAGCTTGCTCTCCCATCTAAGTACGTTAACTTTCTTTA
CCTCGCTTCTCACTACGAGAAGTTGAAGGGATCTCCAGAAGATAACGAGCAGAAGCAACTTTTCGTTGAG
CAGCACAAGCACTACTTGGATGAGATCATCGAGCAGATCTCTGAGTTCTCTAAAAGGGTGATCCTCGCTG
ATGCAAACCTCGATAAGGTGTTGTCTGCTTACAACAAGCACAGAGATAAGCCTATCAGGGAACAGGCAGA
GAACATCATCCATCTCTTCACCCTTACCAACCTCGGTGCTCCTGCTGCTTTCAAGTACTTCGATACAACC
ATCGATAGGAAGAGATACACCTCTACCAAAGAAGTGCTCGATGCTACCCTCATCCATCAGTCTATCACTG
GACTCTACGAGACTAGGATCGATCTCTCACAGCTCGGTGGTGATTCAAGGGCTGATCCTAAGAAGAAGAG
GAAGGTTTGAGCTTTGAGACCACGAAGTGGCTCTTCAGTGGACGAAAGGGCCTCGTGATACGCCTATTTT
TATAGGTTAATGTCATGATAATAATGGTTTCTTAGACGTCAGGTGGCACTTTTCGGGGAAATGTGCGCGG
AACCCCTATTTGTTTATTTTTCTAAATACATTCAAATATGTATCCGCTCATGAGACAATAACCCTGATAA
ATGCTTCAATAATATTGAAAAAGGAAGAGTATGCGCTCACGCAACTGGTCCAGAACCTTGACCGAACGCA
GCGGTGGTAACGGCGCAGTGGCGGTTTTCATGGCTTGTTATGACTGTTTTTTTTTGGGGTACAGTCTATG
CCTCGGGCATCCAAGCAGCAAGCGCGTTACGCCGTGGGTCGATGTTTGATGTTATGGAGCAGCAACGATG
TTACGCAGCAGGGCAGTCGCCCTAAAACAAAGTTAAACATCATGAGGGAAGCGGTGATCGCCGAAGTATC
GACTCAACTATCAGAGGTAGTTGGCGTCATCGAGCGCCATCTCGAACCGACGTTGCTGGCCGTACATTTG
TACGGCTCCGCAGTGGATGGCGGCCTGAAGCCACACAGCGATATTGATTTGCTGGTTACGGTGACCGTAA
GGCTTGATGAAACAACGCGGCGAGCTTTGATCAACGACCTTTTGGAAACTTCGGCTTCCCCTGGAGAGAG
CGAGATTCTCCGCGCTGTAGAAGTCACCATTGTTGTGCACGACGACATCATTCCGTGGCGTTATCCAGCT
AAGCGCGAACTGCAATTTGGAGAATGGCAGCGCAATGACATTCTTGCAGGTATCTTCGAGCCAGCCACGA
TCGACATTGATCTGGCTATCTTGCTGACAAAAGCAAGAGAACATAGCGTTGCCTTGGTAGGTCCAGCGGC
GGAGGAACTCTTTGATCCGGTTCCTGAACAGGATCTATTTGAGGCGCTAAATGAAACCTTAACGCTATGG
AACTCGCCGCCCGACTGGGCTGGCGATGAGCGAAATGTAGTGCTTACGTTGTCCCGCATTTGGTACAGCG
CAGTAACCGGCAAAATCGCGCCGAAGGATGTCGCTGCCGACTGGGCAATGGAGCGCCTGCCGGCCCAGTA
TCAGCCCGTCATACTTGAAGCTAGACAGGCTTATCTTGGACAAGAAGAAGATCGCTTGGCCTCGCGCGCA
GATCAGTTGGAAGAATTTGTCCATTACGTAAAAGGCGAGATCACCAAGGTAGTCGGCAAATAACTGTCAG
ACCAAGTTTACTCATATATACTTTAGATTGATTTAAAACTTCATTTTTAATTTAAAAGGATCTAGGTGAA
GATCCTTTTTGATAATCTCATGACCAAAATCCCTTAACGTGAGTTTTCGTTCCACTGAGCGTCAGACCCC
GTAGAAAAGATCAAAGGATCTTCTTGAGATCCTTTTTTTCTGCGCGTAATCTGCTGCTTGCAAACAAAAA
AACCACCGCTACCAGCGGTGGTTTGTTTGCCGGATCAAGAGCTACCAACTCTTTTTCCGAAGGTAACTGG
CTTCAGCAGAGCGCAGATACCAAATACTGTTCTTCTAGTGTAGCCGTAGTTAGGCCACCACTTCAAGAAC
TCTGTAGCACCGCCTACATACCTCGCTCTGCTAATCCTGTTACCAGTGGCTGCTGCCAGTGGCGATAAGT
CGTGTCTTACCGGGTTGGACTCAAGACGATAGTTACCGGATAAGGCGCAGCGGTCGGGCTGAACGGGGGG
TTCGTGCACACAGCCCAGCTTGGAGCGAACGACCTACACCGAACTGAGATACCTACAGCGTGAGCTATGA
GAAAGCGCCACGCTTCCCGAAGGGAGAAAGGCGGACAGGTATCCGGTAAGCGGCAGGGTCGGAACAGGAG
AGCGCACGAGGGAGCTTCCAGGGGGAAACGCCTGGTATCTTTATAGTCCTGTCGGGTTTCGCCACCTCTG
ACTTGAGCGTCGATTTTTGTGATGCTCGTCAGGGGGGCGGAGCCTATGGAAAAACGCCAGCAACGCGGCC
TTTTTACGGTTCCTGGCCTTTTGCTGGCCTTTTGCTCACATGTTCTTTCCTGCGTTATCCCCTGATTCTG
TGGATAACCGTATTACCGCCTTTGAGTGAGCTGATACCGCTCGCCGCAGCCGAACGACCGAGCGCAGCGA
GTCAGTGAGCGAGGAAGCGGAAGAGCGCCCAATACGCAAACCGCCTCTCCCCGCGCGTTGGCCGATTCAT
TAATCACTCTGTGGTCTCAA
